>Addgene plasmid #21258 | HOXB6-pCMV | addgene partial sequence | sequence record 27101 | CMV-F 5'-CGCAAATGGGCGGTAGGCGTG-3'
CNNTGGNGTATTAGCAGAGCTTGGTTNGTGAAACCGTCAGATCCGCTAGCGATTACGCCAAGCTCGAAAT
TAACCCTCACTAAAGGGAACAAAAGCTGGAGCTCCACCGCGGTGGCGGCCGCCACCATGGATTACAAGGA
TGACGACGATAAGAGCCCGGGCGGATCCATCGAGGGTAGGCTGAGCTCCTATTTCGTTAACTCCACCTTC
CCCGTCACTCTGGCCAGCGGGCAGGAGTCCTTCCTGGGCCAGCTACCGCTCTATTCGTCGGGCTATGCGG
ACCCGCTGAGACATTACCCCGCGCCCTACGGGCCAGGGCCGGGCCAGGACAAGGGCTTTGCCACTTCCTC
CTATTACCCGCCGGCGGGCGGTGGCTACGGCCGAGCGGCGCCCTGCGACTACGGGCCGGCGCCGGCCTTC
TACCGCGAGAAAGAGTCGGCCTGCGCACTCTCCGGCGCCGACGAGCAGCCCCCGTTCCACCCCGAGCCGC
GGAAGTCGGACTGCGCGCAGGACAAGAGCGTGTTCGGCGAGACAGAAGAGCAGAAGTGCTCCACTCCGGT
CTACCCGTGGATGCAGCGGATGAATTCGTGCAACAGTTCCTCCTTTGGGCCCAGCGGCCGGCGAGGCCGC
CAGACATACACACGTTACCAGACGCTGGAGCTGGAGAAGGAGTTTCACTACAATCGCTACCTGACGCGGC
GGCGGCGCATCGANATCNCCACCCTTGTGCTTGAAGAAANGANAACGTNATTTTGTTCCAAANCCACCTN
ANTGGAAAAAAGAAACAATTTCTCNCGCTCTCNCTCATGCGAGAGAGANAAANAGCCATGAGTCTGAANG
AAGAGACCAGGAAGCTNNGGACCGGCNN
