[The description below was written by a language model from this plasmid's Addgene catalogue record.]
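Description:
HOXB6-pCMV is a mammalian expression plasmid built on the commercial pCMV-Tag2 backbone (about 4.3 kb without insert), carrying the human homeobox gene HOXB6 as an insert of roughly 1 kb. The coding sequence was placed between the NotI and XhoI sites of the polylinker, both of which remain intact, so that the protein is produced with a FLAG epitope fused to its N terminus. The record does not list the promoter explicitly, although the backbone name points to the cytomegalovirus immediate-early promoter that drives strong constitutive expression in most mammalian cell lines. T3 and T7 primer sites flank the cloning region and are the recorded sequencing primers for checking the insert.

The plasmid is maintained at high copy in standard E. coli cloning strains under kanamycin selection. In mammalian cells the recorded selectable marker is neomycin resistance, which allows G418 selection of stably transfected populations in addition to transient use. The catalogue entry also classifies the vector as bacterial expression, but no bacterial expression elements are detailed, and no feature table is provided, so origins of replication and polyadenylation signals cannot be confirmed from the record.

The FLAG tag allows the HOXB6 protein to be detected by immunoblotting or immunofluorescence and recovered by immunoprecipitation with anti-FLAG antibodies, without needing a HOXB6-specific reagent. The associated publication examined how HOX homeodomain proteins inhibit the histone acetyltransferase activity of CBP, which suggests the construct was used to express tagged HOXB6 in cultured cells for protein interaction and transcriptional cofactor studies.
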