Addgene plasmid #21258: HOXB6-pCMV
Depositing lab: Corey Largman. Depositing organization: San Francisco VA Health Care System. Publication: The HOX homeodomain proteins block CBP histone acetyltransferase activity. Shen WF, Krishnan K, Lawrence HJ, Largman C. Mol Cell Biol. 2001 Nov;21(21):7509-22 10.1128/MCB.21.21.7509-7522.2001 PubMed 11585930.
Backbone
  Vector backbone: pCMV-Tag2
  Backbone manufacturer: Stratagene
  Backbone size w/o insert (bp): 4300
  Vector type: Mammalian Expression, Bacterial Expression
  Selectable markers: Neomycin (select with G418)
Growth in bacteria
  Bacterial resistance: Kanamycin, 50 μg/mL
  Growth temperature: 37°C
  Growth strain: DH5alpha
  Copy number: High Copy
Gene/Insert
  Gene/Insert name: HOXB6
  Species: H. sapiens (human)
  Insert size (bp): 1000
  Entrez Gene: HOXB6 (a.k.a. HOX2, HOX2B, HU-2, Hox-2.2)
  Tag / fusion protein: FLAG_Pro Tag (N terminal on insert)
  Cloning method: Restriction Enzyme; 5′ cloning site NotI (not destroyed); 3′ cloning site XhoI (not destroyed)
  Sequencing primers: 5′ T3; 3′ T7
Terms and licenses: Academic/Nonprofit Terms; Industry Terms: Not Available to Industry
How to cite: HOXB6-pCMV was a gift from Corey Largman (Addgene plasmid # 21258 ; http://n2t.net/addgene:21258 ; RRID:Addgene_21258)
